>Addgene plasmid #33116 | ΔCT163-GFP | addgene partial sequence | sequence record 42652 | EGFP-N 5'-CGTCGCCGTCCAGCTCGACCAG-3'
GCTCTCGCCCTTGCTCACCATGGTGGCGACCGGTCCGATCAGGTGACTCTTCCGAGAGCCTGCGGTAAGT
GAAACTTCCTGGGAGTAGGTCTGCAGGAAAGCTTGCACCCCATCTAGACCCACAAAGTGAGAGGCTGGTA
TGCCAGCCAATCCATTTCCTGAAGCCTGTAGGCGTGATGAGTACCAACGTCGAAGCCTAAGGGCCAGCAG
CACAATGACAAAGGCCAGGAAGATGCAGGAGACCACAGCCACTGCCACCACCAGGTAGAGTGTCAGGTCT
GAATTTTGGGGGTTAGCAGGGGTATGGATGCTTTCCAGGTCCCCCAGGATGTCAGGAATGCTGTCAGCCA
CTGCTATGGTGAGCGTGACAGTGGCGGAGAGAGGAGGCTGGCCGTGGTCCTGCACGGCCACCACCAGGCT
CTGCTTGAGAGCATCTCTGTCCAGCAGGGCCCGAGCAGTGCGTACCTCTCCTGTGTGCAGCCCTACTGAG
AAGAGCCCTGGCTCACTGGCCTTGAGCAGGCGGTAGGACAGCCAGGCGTTCTGTCCTGAGTCTTTGTCTA
CTGCCACCACTTTGGTCACCAGGTATCCAGGATCTGCAGAGCGGGGTGCCAACTCAACCCCTGTGGAACC
GTCTACTGGGAGGGTCGGATACAGGATCTCAGGTGTGTTGTCATTCTGGTCCAGCACAAATAGGTTCAGT
GTTGTGTTGCTGCTCAGTGGAGGGGTCCCACTGTCTCTAGCTGTTATTTGTAATTGCAGGTCTCTAAACT
GCTCATAGTCAAAGGAGCAAAGAGCATACAGGACACCA
