[The description below was written by a language model from this plasmid's Addgene catalogue record.]
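Description:
ΔCT163-GFP is a mammalian expression plasmid built on the Clontech pEGFP-N1 backbone (about 4.7 kb without insert). It encodes a C-terminally truncated form of mouse protocadherin γA3 (Pcdh-γA3, gene Pcdhga3) fused to EGFP. The plasmid is maintained in E. coli as a high-copy construct under kanamycin selection. No feature table accompanies the record, so the origin of replication, polyadenylation signal and any mammalian selection cassette are not listed, although the pEGFP-N1 series generally carries a pUC-type origin and a kanamycin/neomycin resistance cassette that also permits G418 selection in mammalian cells. The restriction sites used for cloning are not recorded.

Expression is driven by the CMV immediate-early promoter, which gives strong constitutive transcription in most transfected mammalian cell lines. The insert lies upstream of the backbone's EGFP coding sequence, placing the fluorescent tag at the C terminus of the protocadherin fragment. The recorded mutation removes the last 163 amino acids of the variable cytoplasmic domain along with the entire constant domain shared among γ-protocadherins, so most or all of the intracellular portion is replaced by EGFP. The size of the remaining insert is not stated.

The associated study examined how a segment of the variable cytoplasmic domain contributes to γ-protocadherin trafficking and tubulation in the endosome/lysosome pathway. The construct therefore appears to be a cytoplasmic deletion mutant whose subcellular localisation can be followed by fluorescence microscopy and compared with other forms of the protein, helping to map which cytoplasmic regions are needed for intracellular targeting.
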