Addgene plasmid #33116: ΔCT163-GFP
Depositing lab: Greg Phillips. Depositing organization: Icahn School of Medicine at Mount Sinai. Publication: A variable cytoplasmic domain segment is necessary for gamma-protocadherin trafficking and tubulation in the endosome/lysosome pathway. O'Leary R, Reilly J, Hanson HH, Kang S, Lou N, Phillips GR. Mol Biol Cell. 2011 Sep 14. 10.1091/mbc.E11-04-0283 PubMed 21917590.
Backbone
  Vector backbone: pEGFP-N1
  Backbone manufacturer: Clontech
  Backbone size w/o insert (bp): 4700
  Vector type: Mammalian Expression
Growth in bacteria
  Bacterial resistance: Kanamycin, 50 μg/mL
  Growth temperature: 37°C
  Growth strain: DH5alpha
  Copy number: High Copy
Gene/Insert
  Gene/Insert name: Pcdh-γA3 (alt name: protocadherin γA3)
  Species: M. musculus (mouse)
  Mutation: Deletion of the last 163 aa of the variable cytoplasmid domain along with the entire constant domain
  Entrez Gene: Pcdhga3
  Promoter: CMV
  Tag / fusion protein: EGFP (C terminal on backbone)
  Cloning method: Restriction Enzyme; 5′ cloning site None (unknown if destroyed); 3′ cloning site None (unknown if destroyed)
  Sequencing primers: 5′ CMV-Fwd; 3′ EGFP-N
Terms and licenses: Academic/Nonprofit Terms; Industry Terms: Not Available to Industry
How to cite: ΔCT163-GFP was a gift from Greg Phillips (Addgene plasmid # 33116 ; http://n2t.net/addgene:33116 ; RRID:Addgene_33116)
